Addgene plasmid #144275: TFORF1178
Purpose: Lentiviral vector for overexpressing transcription factor ORFs with unique 24-bp barcodes. Barcodes facilitate identification of transcription factors in pooled screens.
Depositing lab: Feng Zhang. Depositing organization: Broad Institute. Publication: A transcription factor atlas of directed differentiation. Joung J, Ma S, Tay T, Geiger-Schuller KR, Kirchgatterer PC, Verdine VK, Guo B, Arias-Garcia MA, Allen WE, Singh A, Kuksenko O, Abudayyeh OO, Gootenberg JS, Fu Z, Macrae RK, Buenrostro JD, Regev A, Zhang F. Cell. 2023 Jan 5;186(1):209-229.e26. doi: 10.1016/j.cell.2022.11.026. PubMed 36608654.
Backbone
  Vector backbone: pLX_TRC317
  Backbone manufacturer: Broad Institute Genetic Perturbation Platform
  Backbone size w/o insert (bp): 8264
  Vector type: Mammalian Expression, Lentiviral
  Selectable markers: Puromycin
Growth in bacteria
  Bacterial resistance: Ampicillin, 100 μg/mL
  Growth temperature: 37°C
  Growth strain: NEB Stable
  Copy number: High Copy
Gene/Insert
  Gene/Insert name: ZNF98
  Species: H. sapiens (human)
  Insert size (bp): 1820
  Entrez Gene: ZNF98 (a.k.a. F7175, ZNF739)
  Promoter: EF1a
  Cloning method: Unknown
  Sequencing primers: 5′ GGGTGGAGACTGAAGTTAGGCCAG; 3′ CACATAGCGTAAAAGGAGCAACATAG
Terms and licenses: Academic/Nonprofit Terms; Industry Terms: Not Available to Industry
Depositor comments: NM_001098626,ENST00000357774 . The transcription factor ORF portion of this plasmid was synthesized by Genewiz. Please test multiple small colonies in case of plasmid recombination. To make this collection available in a timely manner, a portion of this collection was not fully sequenced by Addgene. If an Addgene verified full plasmid sequence is not available, please contact us prior to placing an order to request the full sequence.
How to cite: TFORF1178 was a gift from Feng Zhang (Addgene plasmid # 144275 ; http://n2t.net/addgene:144275 ; RRID:Addgene_144275)
