[The description below was written by a language model from this plasmid's Addgene catalogue record and pLannotate feature annotations shown in this document.]
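Description:
TFORF1178 is a third-generation-style, self-inactivating lentiviral expression plasmid built on the pLX_TRC317 backbone, carrying the human zinc-finger transcription factor ZNF98 as one member of a barcoded transcription factor ORF collection. It is maintained in E. coli through a high-copy ColE1/pUC-type origin with ampicillin resistance (AmpR under its own bla promoter). An f1 origin and remnants of a lac/lacZα cloning region with flanking T7 and T3 promoters are also present in the bacterial portion. The depositor warns that the plasmid can recombine during propagation, as is common for LTR-containing vectors.

The viral genome is transcribed from an RSV promoter fused to a truncated HIV-1 5' LTR, followed by the Ψ packaging signal with a gag fragment, the RRE for Rev-dependent nuclear export, a cPPT/CTS element, and a ΔU3 3' LTR that inactivates LTR promoter activity after integration. An SV40 poly(A) signal lies downstream. Within this genome, an SV40 early promoter drives puromycin N-acetyltransferase for selecting transduced mammalian cells, and the EF-1α promoter drives the roughly 1.8 kb synthesized ZNF98 ORF, with a WPRE downstream to enhance transcript expression. The automated annotation labels parts of the ORF region as fragments of ZNF720 and ZNF493. These most likely reflect homology among related zinc-finger genes rather than separate inserts, and the catalogue entry identifies the insert as ZNF98.

The construct also carries a unique 24-bp barcode, which is not annotated in the feature table. The barcode allows the overexpressed factor to be identified in pooled screens, such as those surveying transcription factors that direct cell differentiation.
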