Features (pLannotate 1.2.2; 32 found; start..end, strand, type, name):
      5..231     +  promoter       RSV promoter: Rous sarcoma virus enhancer/promoter
    232..412     +  LTR            5' LTR (truncated): truncated 5' long terminal repeat (LTR) from HIV-1
    459..584     +  misc_feature   HIV-1 Ψ: packaging signal of human immunodeficiency virus type 1
    568..931     +  CDS            HIV-1 gag (fragment): gag protein from human immunodeficiency virus 1; gag
   1077..1310    +  misc_feature   RRE: The Rev response element (RRE) of HIV-1 allows for Rev-dependent mRNA export from the nucleus to the cytoplasm.
   1687..1713    +  CDS            Rev (fragment): human immunodeficiency virus 1 (HIV-1) Rev protein; rev; enhances nuclear export of unspliced and incompletely spliced viral mRNAs
   1720..1743    +  promoter       SV40 promoter (fragment): SV40 early promoter
   1744..1815    +  promoter       SV40 promoter (fragment): SV40 enhancer and early promoter
   1839..1974    +  rep_origin     SV40 ori: SV40 origin of replication
   2020..2616    +  CDS            PuroR (fragment): puromycin N-acetyltransferase; pac from Streptomyces; confers resistance to puromycin
   2665..2782    +  misc_feature   cPPT/CTS: central polypurine tract and central termination sequence of HIV-1
   2847..2913    +  CDS            small t antigen (fragment): SV40 (simian virus 40) small t antigen
   2920..4098    +  promoter       EF-1α promoter: strong constitutive promoter for human elongation factor EF-1α
   4142..4486    +  CDS            ZNF720 (fragment): ZN720_HUMAN - Experimental evidence at protein level: Swiss-Prot protein existence level 1. From Homo sapiens (Human).
   4499..4654    +  CDS            ZNF493 (fragment): ZN493_HUMAN - Experimental evidence at protein level: Swiss-Prot protein existence level 1. May be involved in transcriptional regulation. From Homo sapiens (Human).
   5846..5899    +  promoter       U6 promoter (fragment): RNA polymerase III promoter for human U6 snRNA
   5941..6529    +  misc_feature   WPRE: woodchuck hepatitis virus posttranscriptional regulatory element
   6580..6599    +  misc_feature   cPPT/CTS (fragment): central polypurine tract and central termination sequence of HIV-1
   6601..6834    +  LTR            3' LTR (ΔU3): self-inactivating 3' long terminal repeat (LTR) from HIV-1
   6912..7033    +  polyA_signal   SV40 poly(A) signal: SV40 polyadenylation signal
   7073..7208    +  rep_origin     SV40 ori: SV40 origin of replication
   7229..7247    -  promoter       T7 promoter: promoter for bacteriophage T7 RNA polymerase
   7255..7410    +  CDS            lacZα (fragment): LacZα fragment of β-galactosidase; lacZ fragment
   7415..7843    +  rep_origin     f1 ori (sequence partly withheld): f1 bacteriophage origin of replication; arrow indicates direction of (+) strand synthesis
   7896..8000    +  promoter       AmpR promoter: bla
   8001..8861    +  CDS            AmpR: β-lactamase; bla; confers resistance to ampicillin, carbenicillin, and related antibiotics
   9032..9620    +  rep_origin     ori: high-copy-number ColE1/pMB1/pBR322/pUC origin of replication
   9803..9895    +  CDS            lacI (fragment): lac repressor; lacI; The lac repressor binds to the lac operator to inhibit transcription in E. coli. This inhibition can be relieved by adding lactose or isopropyl-β-D-thiogalactopyranoside (IPTG).
   9908..9929    +  protein_bind   CAP binding site: CAP binding activates transcription in the presence of cAMP. E. coli catabolite activator protein
   9944..9974    +  promoter       lac promoter: promoter for the E. coli lac operon
   9982..9998    +  protein_bind   lac operator: The lac repressor binds to the lac operator to inhibit transcription in E. coli. This inhibition can be relieved by adding lactose or isopropyl-β-D-thiogalactopyranoside (IPTG). lac repressor encoded by lacI
  10043..10061   +  promoter       T3 promoter: promoter for bacteriophage T3 RNA polymerase
>Addgene plasmid #144275 | TFORF1178 | addgene full sequence | sequence record 404156 | Addgene NGS Result
TTAATGTAGTCTTATGCAATACTCTTGTAGTCTTGCAACATGGTAACGATGAGTTAGCAACATGCCTTAC
AAGGAGAGAAAAAGCACCGTGCATGCCGATTGGTGGAAGTAAGGTGGTACGATCGTGCCTTATTAGGAAG
GCAACAGACGGGTCTGACATGGATTGGACGAACCACTGAATTGCCGCATTGCAGAGATATTGTATTTAAG
TGCCTAGCTCGATACATAAACGGGTCTCTCTGGTTAGACCAGATCTGAGCCTGGGAGCTCTCTGGCTAAC
TAGGGAACCCACTGCTTAAGCCTCAATAAAGCTTGCCTTGAGTGCTTCAAGTAGTGTGTGCCCGTCTGTT
GTGTGACTCTGGTAACTAGAGATCCCTCAGACCCTTTTAGTCAGTGTGGAAAATCTCTAGCAGTGGCGCC
CGAACAGGGACTTGAAAGCGAAAGGGAAACCAGAGGAGCTCTCTCGACGCAGGACTCGGCTTGCTGAAGC
GCGCACGGCAAGAGGCGAGGGGCGGCGACTGGTGAGTACGCCAAAAATTTTGACTAGCGGAGGCTAGAAG
GAGAGAGATGGGTGCGAGAGCGTCAGTATTAAGCGGGGGAGAATTAGATCGCGATGGGAAAAAATTCGGT
TAAGGCCAGGGGGAAAGAAAAAATATAAATTAAAACATATAGTATGGGCAAGCAGGGAGCTAGAACGATT
CGCAGTTAATCCTGGCCTGTTAGAAACATCAGAAGGCTGTAGACAAATACTGGGACAGCTACAACCATCC
CTTCAGACAGGATCAGAAGAACTTAGATCATTATATAATACAGTAGCAACCCTCTATTGTGTGCATCAAA
GGATAGAGATAAAAGACACCAAGGAAGCTTTAGACAAGATAGAGGAAGAGCAAAACAAAAGTAAGACCAC
CGCACAGCAAGCGGCCGCTGATCTTCAGACCTGGAGGAGGAGATATGAGGGACAATTGGAGAAGTGAATT
ATATAAATATAAAGTAGTAAAAATTGAACCATTAGGAGTAGCACCCACCAAGGCAAAGAGAAGAGTGGTG
CAGAGAGAAAAAAGAGCAGTGGGAATAGGAGCTTTGTTCCTTGGGTTCTTGGGAGCAGCAGGAAGCACTA
TGGGCGCAGCGTCAATGACGCTGACGGTACAGGCCAGACAATTATTGTCTGGTATAGTGCAGCAGCAGAA
CAATTTGCTGAGGGCTATTGAGGCGCAACAGCATCTGTTGCAACTCACAGTCTGGGGCATCAAGCAGCTC
CAGGCAAGAATCCTGGCTGTGGAAAGATACCTAAAGGATCAACAGCTCCTGGGGATTTGGGGTTGCTCTG
GAAAACTCATTTGCACCACTGCTGTGCCTTGGAATGCTAGTTGGAGTAATAAATCTCTGGAACAGATTTG
GAATCACACGACCTGGATGGAGTGGGACAGAGAAATTAACAATTACACAAGCTTAATACACTCCTTAATT
GAAGAATCGCAAAACCAGCAAGAAAAGAATGAACAAGAATTATTGGAATTAGATAAATGGGCAAGTTTGT
GGAATTGGTTTAACATAACAAATTGGCTGTGGTATATAAAATTATTCATAATGATAGTAGGAGGCTTGGT
AGGTTTAAGAATAGTTTTTGCTGTACTTTCTATAGTGAATAGAGTTAGGCAGGGATATTCACCATTATCG
TTTCAGACCCACCTCCCAACCCCGAGGGGACCCATGCATTGCATCTCAATTAGTCAGCAACCAGGTGTGG
AAAGTCCCCAGGCTCCCCAGCAGGCAGAAGTATGCAAAGCATGCGTCTCAATTAGTCAGCAACCATAGTC
CCGCCCCTAACTCCGCCCATCCCGCCCCTAACTCCGCCCAGTTCCGCCCATTCTCCGCCCCATGGCTGAC
TAATTTTTTTTATTTATGCAGAGGCCGAGGCCGCCTCGGCCTCTGAGCTATTCCAGAAGTAGTGAGGAGG
CTTTTTTGGAGGCCTAGGCTTTTGCAAAAAGCTTTCTAGAGGTACCACCGGAGCTTACCATGACCGAGTA
CAAGCCCACGGTGCGCCTCGCCACCCGCGACGACGTCCCCAGGGCCGTACGCACCCTCGCCGCCGCGTTC
GCCGACTACCCCGCCACGCGCCACACCGTCGATCCGGACCGCCACATCGAGCGGGTCACCGAGCTGCAAG
AACTCTTCCTCACGCGCGTCGGGCTCGACATCGGCAAGGTGTGGGTCGCGGACGACGGCGCCGCCGTGGC
GGTCTGGACCACGCCGGAGAGCGTCGAAGCGGGGGCGGTGTTCGCCGAGATCGGCCCGCGCATGGCCGAG
TTGAGCGGTTCCCGGCTGGCCGCGCAGCAACAGATGGAAGGCCTCCTGGCGCCGCACCGGCCCAAGGAGC
CCGCGTGGTTCCTGGCCACCGTCGGCGTCTCGCCCGACCACCAGGGCAAGGGTCTGGGCAGCGCCGTCGT
GCTCCCCGGAGTGGAGGCGGCCGAGCGCGCCGGGGTGCCCGCCTTCCTGGAGACCTCCGCGCCCCGCAAC
CTCCCCTTCTACGAGCGGCTCGGCTTCACCGTCACCGCCGACGTCGAGGTGCCCGAAGGACCGCGCACCT
GGTGCATGACCCGCAAGCCCGGTGCCAGTTAACGAATTCTAGATCTTGAGACAAATGGCAGTATTCATCC
ACAATTTTAAAAGAAAAGGGGGGATTGGGGGGTACAGTGCAGGGGAAAGAATAGTAGACATAATAGCAAC
AGACATACAAACTAAAGAATTACAAAAACAAATTACAAAAATTCAAAATTTTCGGGTTTATTACAGGGAC
AGCAGAGATCCACTTTGGCGCCGGCTCGAGGCCTGCAGGTGCAAAGATGGATAAAGTTTTAAACAGAGAG
GAATCTTTGCAGCTAATGGACCTTCTAGGTCTTGAAAGGAGTGGGAATTGGCTCCGGTGCCCGTCAGTGG
GCAGAGCGCACATCGCCCACAGTCCCCGAGAAGTTGGGGGGAGGGGTCGGCAATTGAACCGGTGCCTAGA
GAAGGTGGCGCGGGGTAAACTGGGAAAGTGATGTCGTGTACTGGCTCCGCCTTTTTCCCGAGGGTGGGGG
AGAACCGTATATAAGTGCAGTAGTCGCCGTGAACGTTCTTTTTCGCAACGGGTTTGCCGCCAGAACACAG
GTAAGTGCCGTGTGTGGTTCCCGCGGGCCTGGCCTCTTTACGGGTTATGGCCCTTGCGTGCCTTGAATTA
CTTCCACCTGGCTGCAGTACGTGATTCTTGATCCCGAGCTTCGGGTTGGAAGTGGGTGGGAGAGTTCGAG
GCCTTGCGCTTAAGGAGCCCCTTCGCCTCGTGCTTGAGTTGAGGCCTGGCCTGGGCGCTGGGGCCGCCGC
GTGCGAATCTGGTGGCACCTTCGCGCCTGTCTCGCTGCTTTCGATAAGTCTCTAGCCATTTAAAATTTTT
GATGACCTGCTGCGACGCTTTTTTTCTGGCAAGATAGTCTTGTAAATGCGGGCCAAGATCTGCACACTGG
TATTTCGGTTTTTGGGGCCGCGGGCGGCGACGGGGCCCGTGCGTCCCAGCGCACATGTTCGGCGAGGCGG
GGCCTGCGAGCGCGGCCACCGAGAATCGGACGGGGGTAGTCTCAAGCTGGCCGGCCTGCTCTGGTGCCTG
GCCTCGCGCCGCCGTGTATCGCCCCGCCCTGGGCGGCAAGGCTGGCCCGGTCGGCACCAGTTGCGTGAGC
GGAAAGATGGCCGCTTCCCGGCCCTGCTGCAGGGAGCTCAAAATGGAGGACGCGGCGCTCGGGAGAGCGG
GCGGGTGAGTCACCCACACAAAGGAAAAGGGCCTTTCCGTCCTCAGCCGTCGCTTCATGTGACTCCACGG
AGTACCGGGCGCCGTCCAGGCACCTCGATTAGTTCTCGAGCTTTTGGAGTACGTCGTCTTTAGGTTGGGG
GGAGGGGTTTTATGCGATGGAGTTTCCCCACACTGAGTGGGTGGAGACTGAAGTTAGGCCAGCTTGGCAC
TTGATGTAATTCTCCTTGGAATTTGCCCTTTTTGAGTTTGGATCTTGGTTCATTCTCAAGCCTCAGACAG
TGGTTCAAAGTTTTTTTCTTCCATTTCAGGTGTCGTGAGGCTAGCACCGCCACCATGCCAGGACCCCTTG
GAAGCCTAGAAATGGGAGTGTTGACATTTAGGGATGTGGCCTTAGAATTCTCTCTGGAGGAGTGGCAATG
CCTGGACACCGCACAGCAGAATTTATATAGGAATGTGATGTTAGAGAACTACAGAAACCTGGTCTTTGTG
GGTATTGCTGCCTCTAAGCCAGACCTGATCACCTGTCTGGAGCAAGGAAAAGAACCTTGGAATGTGAAGA
GACATGAGATGGTAACTGAACCCCCAGTTGTATATTCTTATTTTGCCCAAGACCTTTGGCCAAAGCAGGG
CAAAAAAAATTATTTCCAAAAAGTGATACTGAGAACATATAAAAAATGTGGACGTGAAAATTTACAGTTA
AGAAAATACTGTAAAAGCATGGATGAGTGTAAGGTGCACAAAGAATGTTACAATGGACTTAACCAGTGTT
TGACAACTACCCAGAACAAAATATTTCAATATGACAAATATGTGAAAGTCTTTCATAAATTTTCAAATTC
AAACAGACATAAGATAGGACATACTGGAAAGAAATCTTTCAAGTGTAAAGAATGTGAAAAGTCATTTTGC
ATGCTTTCACACTTAGCTCAACATAAAAGAATTCATAGTGGAGAGAAACCCTACAAATGTAAAGAATGTG
GGAAAGCCTATAATGAGGCCTCAAACCTTTCTACACATAAAAGAATTCATACTGGAAAGAAACCCTACAA
ATGCGAAGAGTGTGGAAAAGCCTTTAACCGGCTCTCACACCTTACTACACATAAGATAATTCATACTGGA
AAGAAACCCTACAAATGTGAGGAGTGTGGCAAAGCTTTTAACCAATCTGCAAACCTTACTACACATAAGA
GAATTCATACTGGAGAGAAACCCTACAAATGTGAAGAATGTGGCAGAGCTTTTAGCCAGTCCTCAACCCT
TACTGCACATAAGATAATTCATGCTGGAGAGAAACCTTACAAATGTGAAGAATGTGGCAAAGCTTTTAGC
CAGTCCTCAACCCTTACTACACATAAGATAATTCATACTGGAGAGAAATTCTACAAATGTGAAGAATGTG
GTAAGGCCTTTAGCCGGTTATCCCACCTTACTACACATAAGAGAATTCATTCTGGAGAGAAACCCTACAA
GTGTGAAGAATGTGGCAAAGCTTTTAAACAATCCTCAACCCTTACTACACATAAGAGAATTCATGCTGGA
GAGAAATTCTACAAATGTGAAGTATGTAGCAAAGCCTTTAGCCGGTTCTCACACCTTACTACACATAAGA
GAATTCATACTGGAGAGAAGCCCTACAAATGTGAAGAATGTGGCAAAGCTTTTAACCTATCATCACAACT
TACTACACATAAGATAATTCATACTGGAGAGAAACCCTACAAATGTGAAGAATGTGGCAAAGCTTTTAAC
CAGTCCTCAACTCTTTCTAAACATAAGGTAATTCATACTGGAGAGAAGCCCTACAAATGTGAAGAATGTG
GCAAAGCTTTTAACCAGTCCTCACACCTTACTACACATAAGATGATTCATACTGGAGAGAAACCCTACAA
GTGTGAAGAATGCGGCAAAGCCTTTAACAACTCCTCTATTCTTAACAGACATAAGATGATTCATACTGGA
GAGAAACTCTACAAACCTGAAAGTTGTAACAATGCTTGTGACAACATTGCAAAGATTTCCAAATATAAAA
GAAATTGTGCTGGTGAGAAATAGTAATGAACTAGTCCGTAACTTGAAAGTATTTCGATTTCTTGGCTTTA
TATATCTTGTGGAAAGGACGAGGCGTAGAGGTTGCGTTCTCTGCTACGCGTTAAGTCGACAATCAACCTC
TGGATTACAAAATTTGTGAAAGATTGACTGGTATTCTTAACTATGTTGCTCCTTTTACGCTATGTGGATA
CGCTGCTTTAATGCCTTTGTATCATGCTATTGCTTCCCGTATGGCTTTCATTTTCTCCTCCTTGTATAAA
TCCTGGTTGCTGTCTCTTTATGAGGAGTTGTGGCCCGTTGTCAGGCAACGTGGCGTGGTGTGCACTGTGT
TTGCTGACGCAACCCCCACTGGTTGGGGCATTGCCACCACCTGTCAGCTCCTTTCCGGGACTTTCGCTTT
CCCCCTCCCTATTGCCACGGCGGAACTCATCGCCGCCTGCCTTGCCCGCTGCTGGACAGGGGCTCGGCTG
TTGGGCACTGACAATTCCGTGGTGTTGTCGGGGAAATCATCGTCCTTTCCTTGGCTGCTCGCCTGTGTTG
CCACCTGGATTCTGCGCGGGACGTCCTTCTGCTACGTCCCTTCGGCCCTCAATCCAGCGGACCTTCCTTC
CCGCGGCCTGCTGCCGGCTCTGCGGCCTCTTCCGCGTCTTCGCCTTCGCCCTCAGACGAGTCGGATCTCC
CTTTGGGCCGCCTCCCCGCGTCGACTTTAAGACCAATGACTTACAAGGCAGCTGTAGATCTTAGCCACTT
TTTAAAAGAAAAGGGGGGACTGGAAGGGCTAATTCACTCCCAACGAAGACAAGATCTGCTTTTTGCTTGT
ACTGGGTCTCTCTGGTTAGACCAGATCTGAGCCTGGGAGCTCTCTGGCTAACTAGGGAACCCACTGCTTA
AGCCTCAATAAAGCTTGCCTTGAGTGCTTCAAGTAGTGTGTGCCCGTCTGTTGTGTGACTCTGGTAACTA
GAGATCCCTCAGACCCTTTTAGTCAGTGTGGAAAATCTCTAGCAGTACGTATAGTAGTTCATGTCATCTT
ATTATTCAGTATTTATAACTTGCAAAGAAATGAATATCAGAGAGTGAGAGGAACTTGTTTATTGCAGCTT
ATAATGGTTACAAATAAAGCAATAGCATCACAAATTTCACAAATAAAGCATTTTTTTCACTGCATTCTAG
TTGTGGTTTGTCCAAACTCATCAATGTATCTTATCATGTCTGGCTCTAGCTATCCCGCCCCTAACTCCGC
CCATCCCGCCCCTAACTCCGCCCAGTTCCGCCCATTCTCCGCCCCATGGCTGACTAATTTTTTTTATTTA
TGCAGAGGCCGAGGCCGCCTCGGCCTCTGAGCTATTCCAGAAGTAGTGAGGAGGCTTTTTTGGAGGCCTA
GGGACGTACCCAATTCGCCCTATAGTGAGTCGTATTACGCGCGCTCACTGGCCGTCGTTTTACAACGTCG
TGACTGGGAAAACCCTGGCGTTACCCAACTTAATCGCCTTGCAGCACATCCCCCTTTCGCCAGCTGGCGT
AATAGCGAAGAGGCCCGCACCGATCGCCCTTCCCAACAGTTGCGCAGCCTGAATGGCGAATGGG
[124 nt withheld, positions 7415-7538]
C
[91 nt withheld, positions 7540-7630]
A
[49 nt withheld, positions 7632-7680]
CCTTTGACGTTGGAGTCCACGTTCTTT
[37 nt withheld, positions 7708-7744]
ACCCTATCTCGGTCTATTCTTTTGATTTATAAGGGATTTTGCCGATTTCGGCCTATTGGTTAAAAAATGA
GCTGATTTAACAAAAATTTAACGCGAATTTTAACAAAATATTAACGCTTACAATTTAGGTGGCACTTTTC
GGGGAAATGTGCGCGGAACCCCTATTTGTTTATTTTTCTAAATACATTCAAATATGTATCCGCTCATGAG
ACAATAACCCTGATAAATGCTTCAATAATATTGAAAAAGGAAGAGTATGAGTATTCAACATTTCCGTGTC
GCCCTTATTCCCTTTTTTGCGGCATTTTGCCTTCCTGTTTTTGCTCACCCAGAAACGCTGGTGAAAGTAA
AAGATGCTGAAGATCAGTTGGGTGCACGAGTGGGTTACATCGAACTGGATCTCAACAGCGGTAAGATCCT
TGAGAGTTTTCGCCCCGAAGAACGTTTTCCAATGATGAGCACTTTTAAAGTTCTGCTATGTGGCGCGGTA
TTATCCCGTATTGACGCCGGGCAAGAGCAACTCGGTCGCCGCATACACTATTCTCAGAATGACTTGGTTG
AGTACTCACCAGTCACAGAAAAGCATCTTACGGATGGCATGACAGTAAGAGAATTATGCAGTGCTGCCAT
AACCATGAGTGATAACACTGCGGCCAACTTACTTCTGACAACGATCGGAGGACCGAAGGAGCTAACCGCT
TTTTTGCACAACATGGGGGATCATGTAACTCGCCTTGATCGTTGGGAACCGGAGCTGAATGAAGCCATAC
CAAACGACGAGCGTGACACCACGATGCCTGTAGCAATGGCAACAACGTTGCGCAAACTATTAACTGGCGA
ACTACTTACTCTAGCTTCCCGGCAACAATTAATAGACTGGATGGAGGCGGATAAAGTTGCAGGACCACTT
CTGCGCTCGGCCCTTCCGGCTGGCTGGTTTATTGCTGATAAATCTGGAGCCGGTGAGCGTGGGTCTCGCG
GTATCATTGCAGCACTGGGGCCAGATGGTAAGCCCTCCCGTATCGTAGTTATCTACACGACGGGGAGTCA
GGCAACTATGGATGAACGAAATAGACAGATCGCTGAGATAGGTGCCTCACTGATTAAGCATTGGTAACTG
TCAGACCAAGTTTACTCATATATACTTTAGATTGATTTAAAACTTCATTTTTAATTTAAAAGGATCTAGG
TGAAGATCCTTTTTGATAATCTCATGACCAAAATCCCTTAACGTGAGTTTTCGTTCCACTGAGCGTCAGA
CCCCGTAGAAAAGATCAAAGGATCTTCTTGAGATCCTTTTTTTCTGCGCGTAATCTGCTGCTTGCAAACA
AAAAAACCACCGCTACCAGCGGTGGTTTGTTTGCCGGATCAAGAGCTACCAACTCTTTTTCCGAAGGTAA
CTGGCTTCAGCAGAGCGCAGATACCAAATACTGTTCTTCTAGTGTAGCCGTAGTTAGGCCACCACTTCAA
GAACTCTGTAGCACCGCCTACATACCTCGCTCTGCTAATCCTGTTACCAGTGGCTGCTGCCAGTGGCGAT
AAGTCGTGTCTTACCGGGTTGGACTCAAGACGATAGTTACCGGATAAGGCGCAGCGGTCGGGCTGAACGG
GGGGTTCGTGCACACAGCCCAGCTTGGAGCGAACGACCTACACCGAACTGAGATACCTACAGCGTGAGCT
ATGAGAAAGCGCCACGCTTCCCGAAGGGAGAAAGGCGGACAGGTATCCGGTAAGCGGCAGGGTCGGAACA
GGAGAGCGCACGAGGGAGCTTCCAGGGGGAAACGCCTGGTATCTTTATAGTCCTGTCGGGTTTCGCCACC
TCTGACTTGAGCGTCGATTTTTGTGATGCTCGTCAGGGGGGCGGAGCCTATGGAAAAACGCCAGCAACGC
GGCCTTTTTACGGTTCCTGGCCTTTTGCTGGCCTTTTGCTCACATGTTCTTTCCTGCGTTATCCCCTGAT
TCTGTGGATAACCGTATTACCGCCTTTGAGTGAGCTGATACCGCTCGCCGCAGCCGAACGACCGAGCGCA
GCGAGTCAGTGAGCGAGGAAGCGGAAGAGCGCCCAATACGCAAACCGCCTCTCCCCGCGCGTTGGCCGAT
TCATTAATGCAGCTGGCACGACAGGTTTCCCGACTGGAAAGCGGGCAGTGAGCGCAACGCAATTAATGTG
AGTTAGCTCACTCATTAGGCACCCCAGGCTTTACACTTTATGCTTCCGGCTCGTATGTTGTGTGGAATTG
TGAGCGGATAACAATTTCACACAGGAAACAGCTATGACCATGATTACGCCAAGCGCGCAATTAACCCTCA
CTAAAGGGAACAAAAGCTGGAGCTGCAAGC
