>Addgene plasmid #144275 | TFORF1178 | depositor partial sequence | sequence record 284940 | Insert
ACCGCCACCATGCCAGGACCCCTTGGAAGCCTAGAAATGGGAGTGTTGACATTTAGGGATGTGGCCTTAG
AATTCTCTCTGGAGGAGTGGCAATGCCTGGACACCGCACAGCAGAATTTATATAGGAATGTGATGTTAGA
GAACTACAGAAACCTGGTCTTTGTGGGTATTGCTGCCTCTAAGCCAGACCTGATCACCTGTCTGGAGCAA
GGAAAAGAACCTTGGAATGTGAAGAGACATGAGATGGTAACTGAACCCCCAGTTGTATATTCTTATTTTG
CCCAAGACCTTTGGCCAAAGCAGGGCAAAAAAAATTATTTCCAAAAAGTGATACTGAGAACATATAAAAA
ATGTGGACGTGAAAATTTACAGTTAAGAAAATACTGTAAAAGCATGGATGAGTGTAAGGTGCACAAAGAA
TGTTACAATGGACTTAACCAGTGTTTGACAACTACCCAGAACAAAATATTTCAATATGACAAATATGTGA
AAGTCTTTCATAAATTTTCAAATTCAAACAGACATAAGATAGGACATACTGGAAAGAAATCTTTCAAGTG
TAAAGAATGTGAAAAGTCATTTTGCATGCTTTCACACTTAGCTCAACATAAAAGAATTCATAGTGGAGAG
AAACCCTACAAATGTAAAGAATGTGGGAAAGCCTATAATGAGGCCTCAAACCTTTCTACACATAAAAGAA
TTCATACTGGAAAGAAACCCTACAAATGCGAAGAGTGTGGAAAAGCCTTTAACCGGCTCTCACACCTTAC
TACACATAAGATAATTCATACTGGAAAGAAACCCTACAAATGTGAGGAGTGTGGCAAAGCTTTTAACCAA
TCTGCAAACCTTACTACACATAAGAGAATTCATACTGGAGAGAAACCCTACAAATGTGAAGAATGTGGCA
GAGCTTTTAGCCAGTCCTCAACCCTTACTGCACATAAGATAATTCATGCTGGAGAGAAACCTTACAAATG
TGAAGAATGTGGCAAAGCTTTTAGCCAGTCCTCAACCCTTACTACACATAAGATAATTCATACTGGAGAG
AAATTCTACAAATGTGAAGAATGTGGTAAGGCCTTTAGCCGGTTATCCCACCTTACTACACATAAGAGAA
TTCATTCTGGAGAGAAACCCTACAAGTGTGAAGAATGTGGCAAAGCTTTTAAACAATCCTCAACCCTTAC
TACACATAAGAGAATTCATGCTGGAGAGAAATTCTACAAATGTGAAGTATGTAGCAAAGCCTTTAGCCGG
TTCTCACACCTTACTACACATAAGAGAATTCATACTGGAGAGAAGCCCTACAAATGTGAAGAATGTGGCA
AAGCTTTTAACCTATCATCACAACTTACTACACATAAGATAATTCATACTGGAGAGAAACCCTACAAATG
TGAAGAATGTGGCAAAGCTTTTAACCAGTCCTCAACTCTTTCTAAACATAAGGTAATTCATACTGGAGAG
AAGCCCTACAAATGTGAAGAATGTGGCAAAGCTTTTAACCAGTCCTCACACCTTACTACACATAAGATGA
TTCATACTGGAGAGAAACCCTACAAGTGTGAAGAATGCGGCAAAGCCTTTAACAACTCCTCTATTCTTAA
CAGACATAAGATGATTCATACTGGAGAGAAACTCTACAAACCTGAAAGTTGTAACAATGCTTGTGACAAC
ATTGCAAAGATTTCCAAATATAAAAGAAATTGTGCTGGTGAGAAATAGTAATGAACTAGTCCGTAACTTG
AAAGTATTTCGATTTCTTGGCTTTATATATCTTGTGGAAAGGACGAGGCGTAGAGGTTGCGTTCTCTGCT
