>Addgene plasmid #144275 | TFORF1178 | depositor partial sequence | sequence record 284941 | Barcode
GGCGTAGAGGTTGCGTTCTCTGCT
